>Addgene plasmid #64663 | 4X3G | depositor partial sequence | sequence record 108745 | Insert DNA Sequence
GCTAATTCAGTACTTTTCCCCTGTAAATATGCGTCTTCTGGATGTGAAATAACTCTGCCACACACAGAAA
AAGCAGACCATGAAGAGCTCTGTGAGTTTAGGCCTTATTCCTGTCCGTGCCCTGGTGCTTCCTGTAAATG
GCAAGGCTCTCTGGATGCTGTAATGCCCCATCTGATGCATCAGCATAAGTCCATTACAACCCTACAGGGA
GAGGATATAGTTTTTCTTGCTACAGACATTAATCTTCCTGGTGCTGTTGACTGGGTGATGATGCAGTCCT
GTTTTGGCTTTCACTTCATGTTAGTCTTAGAGAAACAGGAAAAATACGATGGTCACCAGCAGTTCTTCGC
AATCGTACAGCTGATAGGAACACGCAAGCAAGCTGAAAATTTTGCTTACCGACTTGAGCTAAATGGTCAT
AGGCGACGATTGACTTGGGAAGCGACTCCTCGATCTATTCATGAAGGAATTGCAACAGCCATTATGAATA
GCGACTGTCTAGTCTTTGACACCAGCATTGCACAGCTTTTTGCAGAAAATGGCAATTTAGGCATCAATGT
AACTATTTCCATGTGT
