>Addgene plasmid #64663 | 4X3G | addgene partial sequence | sequence record 109938 | T7 5'-TAATACGACTCACTATAGGG-3'
AGATATACCATGCATCATCATCATCATCACAGCAGCGGCAGAGAAAACTTGTATTTCCAGGGCGCTAATT
CAGTACTTTTCCCCTGTAAATATGCGTCTTCTGGATGTGAAATAACTCTGCCACACACAGAAAAAGCAGA
CCATGAAGAGCTCTGTGAGTTTAGGCCTTATTCCTGTCCGTGCCCTGGTGCTTCCTGTAAATGGCAAGGC
TCTCTGGATGCTGTAATGCCCCATCTGATGCATCAGCATAAGTCCATTACAACCCTACAGGGAGAGGATA
TAGTTTTTCTTGCTACAGACATTAATCTTCCTGGTGCTGTTGACTGGGTGATGATGCAGTCCTGTTTTGG
CTTTCACTTCATGTTAGTCTTAGAGAAACAGGAAAAATACGATGGTCACCAGCAGTTCTTCGCAATCGTA
CAGCTGATAGGAACACGCAAGCAAGCTGAAAATTTTGCTTACCGACTTGAGCTAAATGGTCATAGGCGAC
GATTGACTTGGGAAGCGACTCCTCGATCTATTCATGAAGGAATTGCAACAGCCATTATGAATAGCGACTG
TCTAGTCTTTGACACCAGCATTGCACAGCTTTTTGCAGAAAATGGCAATTTAGGCATCAATGTAACTATT
TCCATGTGTTGATGACGAAGCTTGCGGCCGCACTCGAGCACCACCACCACCACCACTGAGATCCGGCTGC
TAAC
