[The description below was written by a language model from this plasmid's Addgene catalogue record.]
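Description:
4X3G is a bacterial expression plasmid built on the pET28-MHL backbone and carrying a human SIAH1 insert, made to produce recombinant protein for structure determination. It is selected in bacteria with kanamycin. The record lists copy number as unknown and includes no feature table, so the origin of replication and other backbone elements are not documented here.

SIAH1 expression is driven by a T7 promoter. As in pET-type systems generally, transcription therefore depends on T7 RNA polymerase supplied by a suitable expression host, whereas a standard cloning strain such as the listed DH5alpha serves only for propagation. The backbone contributes an N-terminal 6xHis tag fused to the insert, which allows the expressed protein to be purified by immobilised metal affinity chromatography. The T7 and T7 terminator sequencing primers flank the expression cassette, as is usual for this vector family.

The record states that the insert may not be the full open reading frame, which is common for structural biology constructs, where a defined domain or truncated fragment is often chosen to improve solubility and crystallisation. It gives neither the residue boundaries nor the sequence changes, since the mutation field only refers to comments that are not included, and the cloning method is unknown. SIAH1 encodes a RING-type E3 ubiquitin ligase, so the plasmid is suited to producing His-tagged SIAH1 protein for crystallography and related biochemical or biophysical work. The name has the format of a structure database accession code, but the record does not explain it.
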