Addgene plasmid #64663: 4X3G
Purpose: Bacterial expression for structure determination; may not be full ORF
Depositing lab: Cheryl Arrowsmith. Depositing organization: University of Toronto.
Backbone
  Vector backbone: pET28-MHL
  Vector type: Bacterial Expression
Growth in bacteria
  Bacterial resistance: Kanamycin, 50 μg/mL
  Growth temperature: 37°C
  Growth strain: DH5alpha
  Copy number: Unknown
Gene/Insert
  Gene/Insert name: SIAH1
  Species: H. sapiens (human)
  Mutation: See comments
  Entrez Gene: SIAH1 (a.k.a. BURHAS, SIAH1A)
  Promoter: T7
  Tag / fusion protein: 6xHis (N terminal on backbone)
  Cloning method: Unknown
  Sequencing primers: 5′ T7; 3′ T7 Terminator
Terms and licenses: Academic/Nonprofit Terms; Industry Terms: Not Available to Industry
How to cite: 4X3G was a gift from Cheryl Arrowsmith (Addgene plasmid # 64663 ; http://n2t.net/addgene:64663 ; RRID:Addgene_64663)
